Addgene plasmid #73734: pMLS285
Purpose: SapTrap egl-13 NLS connector donor plasmid
Depositing lab: Erik Jorgensen. Depositing organization: University of Utah. Publication: SapTrap, a Toolkit for High-Throughput CRISPR/Cas9 Gene Modification in Caenorhabditis elegans. Schwartz ML, Jorgensen EM. Genetics. 2016 Feb 2. pii: genetics.115.184275. 10.1534/genetics.115.184275 PubMed 26837755.
Backbone
  Vector backbone: pDONR221
  Backbone manufacturer: Thermo Fisher
  Vector type: CRISPR
Growth in bacteria
  Bacterial resistance: Kanamycin, 50 μg/mL
  Growth temperature: 37°C
  Growth strain: Top10
  Copy number: High Copy
Gene/Insert
  Gene/Insert name: egl-13 NLS
  Species: C. elegans (nematode)
  Insert size (bp): 109
  Cloning method: Unknown
  Sequencing primers: 5′ M13 (-21) Forward; 3′ M13 Reverse
Terms and licenses: Academic/Nonprofit Terms; Industry Terms: Not Available to Industry
How to cite: pMLS285 was a gift from Erik Jorgensen (Addgene plasmid # 73734 ; http://n2t.net/addgene:73734 ; RRID:Addgene_73734)
