[The description below was written by a language model from this plasmid's Addgene catalogue record and pLannotate feature annotations shown in this document.]
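Description:
pMLS285 is a small (about 2.6 kb) bacterial donor plasmid from the SapTrap toolkit, a modular assembly system for building CRISPR/Cas9 gene-modification targeting vectors for Caenorhabditis elegans. It is built on the pDONR221 backbone and is propagated in E. coli at high copy from a ColE1/pUC-type origin, with selection by kanamycin through an aminoglycoside phosphotransferase (KanR) gene. Upstream of the insert region, the backbone carries the rrnB T1 and T2 transcription terminators, which insulate the cloned segment from read-through transcription. Short annotated fragments of lacI and lacZα appear to be backbone or cloning remnants rather than functional genes.

The payload is a 109 bp insert containing the nuclear localization signal from the C. elegans egl-13 gene, of which a 75 nt stretch is recognised as egl-13 coding sequence. It sits between partial pBluescript-type multiple cloning site fragments, flanked in turn by T7 and T3 promoters, and can be sequenced with M13 forward and reverse primers. No eukaryotic promoter, reporter or Cas9/guide RNA component is present, so the plasmid is not an expression construct in its own right.

It serves as a "connector" module donor: in SapTrap assemblies, connector pieces are released from donor plasmids and ligated with tag, selectable marker and homology arm modules to form a repair template. Choosing this connector adds the egl-13 NLS to the assembled cassette, presumably to direct the linked tag or fusion protein to the nucleus. The type IIS sites used for release are not annotated in the feature table, and the cloning method used to build the plasmid is recorded as unknown.
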