Features (pLannotate 1.2.2; 11 found; start..end, strand, type, name):
    121..213     +  CDS            lacI (fragment): lac repressor; lacI; The lac repressor binds to the lac operator to inhibit transcription in E. coli. This inhibition can be relieved by adding lactose or isopropyl-β-D-thiogalactopyranoside (IPTG).
    268..295     -  terminator     rrnB T2 terminator: transcription terminator T2 from the E. coli rrnB gene
    427..470     +  terminator     rrnB T1 terminator: Escherichia coli rrnB; transcription terminator T1 from the E. coli rrnB gene
    517..555     -  CDS            lacZα (fragment): LacZα fragment of β-galactosidase; lacZ fragment
    563..581     +  promoter       T7 promoter: promoter for bacteriophage T7 RNA polymerase
    590..652     -  misc_feature   MCS (fragment): pBluescript multiple cloning site
    676..750     +  CDS            egl-13 (fragment): EGL13_CAEEL - Also known as cog-2 From Caenorhabditis elegans.
    767..812     -  misc_feature   MCS (fragment): pBluescript multiple cloning site
    825..843     -  promoter       T3 promoter: promoter for bacteriophage T3 RNA polymerase
    993..1802    +  CDS            KanR: aminoglycoside phosphotransferase; aph(3')-Ia; confers resistance to kanamycin in bacteria or G418 (Geneticin®) in eukaryotes
   1949..2537    +  rep_origin     ori: high-copy-number ColE1/pMB1/pBR322/pUC origin of replication
>Addgene plasmid #73734 | pMLS285 | depositor full sequence | sequence record 136618 | Full Sequence
CTTTCCTGCGTTATCCCCTGATTCTGTGGATAACCGTATTACCGCCTTTGAGTGAGCTGATACCGCTCGC
CGCAGCCGAACGACCGAGCGCAGCGAGTCAGTGAGCGAGGAAGCGGAAGAGCGCCCAATACGCAAACCGC
CTCTCCCCGCGCGTTGGCCGATTCATTAATGCAGCTGGCACGACAGGTTTCCCGACTGGAAAGCGGGCAG
TGAGCGCAACGCAATTAATACGCGTACCGCTAGCCAGGAAGAGTTTGTAGAAACGCAAAAAGGCCATCCG
TCAGGATGGCCTTCTGCTTAGTTTGATGCCTGGCAGTTTATGGCGGGCGTCCTGCCCGCCACCCTCCGGG
CCGTTGCTTCACAACGTTCAAATCCGCTCCCGGCGGATTTGTCCTACTCAGGAGAGCGTTCACCGACAAA
CAACAGATAAAACGAAAGGCCCAGTCTTCCGACTGAGCCTTTCGTTTTATTTGATGCCTGGCAGTTCCCT
ACTCTCGCGTTAACGCTAGCATGGATGTTTTCCCAGTCACGACGTTGTAAAACGACGGCCAGTGAGCGCG
CGTAATACGACTCACTATAGGGCGAATTGGGTACCGGGCCCCCCCTCGAGGTCGACGGTATCGATAAGCT
TGATATCGAATTCCTGCAGCCCTATGCTCTTCGGGTGGGAGCTCTATGAGCCGTAGACGAAAAGCGAATC
CGACAAAACTGAGTGAAAACGCGAAGAAGCTTGCCAAGGAAGTTGAAAATTAAACGCGAAGAGCTACGGG
GGATCCACTAGTTCTAGAGCGGCCGCCACCGCGGTGGAGCTCCAGCTTTTGTTCCCTTTAGTGAGGGTTA
ATTGCGCGCTTGGCGTAATCATGGTCATAGCTGTTTCCTGGCAGCTCTGGCCCGTGTCTCAAAATCTCTG
ATGTTACATTGCACAAGATAAAAATATATCATCATGAACAATAAAACTGTCTGCTTACATAAACAGTAAT
ACAAGGGGTGTTATGAGCCATATTCAACGGGAAACGTCGAGGCCGCGATTAAATTCCAACATGGATGCTG
ATTTATATGGGTATAAATGGGCTCGCGATAATGTCGGGCAATCAGGTGCGACAATCTATCGCTTGTATGG
GAAGCCCGATGCGCCAGAGTTGTTTCTGAAACATGGCAAAGGTAGCGTTGCCAATGATGTTACAGATGAG
ATGGTCAGACTAAACTGGCTGACGGAATTTATGCCTCTTCCGACCATCAAGCATTTTATCCGTACTCCTG
ATGATGCATGGTTACTCACCACTGCGATCCCCGGAAAAACAGCATTCCAGGTATTAGAAGAATATCCTGA
TTCAGGTGAAAATATTGTTGATGCGCTGGCAGTGTTCCTGCGCCGGTTGCATTCGATTCCTGTTTGTAAT
TGTCCTTTTAACAGCGATCGCGTATTTCGTCTCGCTCAGGCGCAATCACGAATGAATAACGGTTTGGTTG
ATGCGAGTGATTTTGATGACGAGCGTAATGGCTGGCCTGTTGAACAAGTCTGGAAAGAAATGCATAAACT
TTTGCCATTCTCACCGGATTCAGTCGTCACTCATGGTGATTTCTCACTTGATAACCTTATTTTTGACGAG
GGGAAATTAATAGGTTGTATTGATGTTGGACGAGTCGGAATCGCAGACCGATACCAGGATCTTGCCATCC
TATGGAACTGCCTCGGTGAGTTTTCTCCTTCATTACAGAAACGGCTTTTTCAAAAATATGGTATTGATAA
TCCTGATATGAATAAATTGCAGTTTCATTTGATGCTCGATGAGTTTTTCTAATCAGAATTGGTTAATTGG
TTGTAACACTGGCAGAGCATTACGCTGACTTGACGGGACGGCGCAAGCTCATGACCAAAATCCCTTAACG
TGAGTTACGCGTCGTTCCACTGAGCGTCAGACCCCGTAGAAAAGATCAAAGGATCTTCTTGAGATCCTTT
TTTTCTGCGCGTAATCTGCTGCTTGCAAACAAAAAAACCACCGCTACCAGCGGTGGTTTGTTTGCCGGAT
CAAGAGCTACCAACTCTTTTTCCGAAGGTAACTGGCTTCAGCAGAGCGCAGATACCAAATACTGTTCTTC
TAGTGTAGCCGTAGTTAGGCCACCACTTCAAGAACTCTGTAGCACCGCCTACATACCTCGCTCTGCTAAT
CCTGTTACCAGTGGCTGCTGCCAGTGGCGATAAGTCGTGTCTTACCGGGTTGGACTCAAGACGATAGTTA
CCGGATAAGGCGCAGCGGTCGGGCTGAACGGGGGGTTCGTGCACACAGCCCAGCTTGGAGCGAACGACCT
ACACCGAACTGAGATACCTACAGCGTGAGCTATGAGAAAGCGCCACGCTTCCCGAAGGGAGAAAGGCGGA
CAGGTATCCGGTAAGCGGCAGGGTCGGAACAGGAGAGCGCACGAGGGAGCTTCCAGGGGGAAACGCCTGG
TATCTTTATAGTCCTGTCGGGTTTCGCCACCTCTGACTTGAGCGTCGATTTTTGTGATGCTCGTCAGGGG
GGCGGAGCCTATGGAAAAACGCCAGCAACGCGGCCTTTTTACGGTTCCTGGCCTTTTGCTGGCCTTTTGC
TCACATGTT
