>Addgene plasmid #73734 | pMLS285 | depositor partial sequence | sequence record 136619 | egl-13 NLS Insert
GCTCTTCGGGTGGGAGCTCTATGAGCCGTAGACGAAAAGCGAATCCGACAAAACTGAGTGAAAACGCGAA
GAAGCTTGCCAAGGAAGTTGAAAATTAAACGCGAAGAGC
