>Addgene plasmid #73734 | pMLS285 | addgene partial sequence | sequence record 139592 | M13-F20 5'-TGTAAAACGACGGCCAGT-3'
GGGCGAATTGGGTACCGGGCCCCCCCTCGAGGTCGACGGTATCGATAAGCTTGATATCGAATTCCTGCAG
CCCTATGCTCTTCGGGTGGGAGCTCTATGAGCCGTAGACGAAAAGCGAATCCGACAAAACTGAGTGAAAA
CGCGAAGAAGCTTGCCAAGGAAGTTGAAAATTAAACGCGAAGAGCTACGGGGGATCCACTAGTTCTAGAG
CGGCCGCCACCGCGGTGGAGCTCCAGCTTTTGTTCCCTTTAGTGAGGGTTAATTGCGCGCTTGGCGTAAT
CATGGTCATAGCTGTTTCCTGGCAGCTCTGGCCCGTGTCTCAAAATCTCTGATGTTACATTGCACAAGAT
AAAAATATATCATCATGAACAATAAAACTGTCTGCTTACATAAACAGTAATACAAGGGGTGTTATGAGCC
ATATTCAACGGGAAACGTCGAGGCCGCGATTAAATTCCAACATGGATGCTGATTTATATGGGTATAAATG
GGCTCGCGATAATGTCGGGCAATCAGGTGCGACAATCTATCGCTTGTATGGGAAGCCCGATGCGCCAGAG
TTGTTTCTGAAACATGGCAAAGGTAGCGTTGCCAATGATGTTACAGATGAGATGGTCAGACTAAACTGGC
TGACGGAATTTATGCCTCTTCCGACCATCAAGCATTTTATCCGTACTCCTGATGATGCATGGTTACTCAC
CACTGCGATCCCCGGAAAAACAGCATTCCAGGTATTAGAAGAATATCCTGATTCAGGTGAAAATATTGTT
GATGCGCTGGCAGTGTTCCTGCGCCGGTTGCATTCGATTCCTGTTTGTAATTGTCCTTTTAACAGCGATC
GCGTATTTCGTCTCGCTCAGGCGCAATCACGAATGAATAACGGTTTGGTTGATGCGAGTGATTTTGATGA
CGAGCGTAATGGCTGGCCTGTTGAACAAGTCTGGAAAGAAATGCATAAACTTTTGCCATTCTCACCGGAT
TCAGTCGTCACTCATGGTGATTTCTCACTTGATAACCTTATTTTTGACGAGGGGAAATT
