>Addgene plasmid #73734 | pMLS285 | addgene partial sequence | sequence record 139593 | M13-Rev 5'-CAGGAAACAGCTATGACC-3'
ACCCTCACTAAAGGGAACAAAAGCTGGAGCTCCACCGCGGTGGCGGCCGCTCTAGAACTAGTGGATCCCC
CGTAGCTCTTCGCGTTTAATTTTCAACTTCCTTGGCAAGCTTCTTCGCGTTTTCACTCAGTTTTGTCGGA
TTCGCTTTTCGTCTACGGCTCATAGAGCTCCCACCCGAAGAGCATAGGGCTGCAGGAATTCGATATCAAG
CTTATCGATACCGTCGACCTCGAGGGGGGGCCCGGTACCCAATTCGCCCTATAGTGAGTCGTATTACGCG
CGCTCACTGGCCGTCGTTTTACAACGTCGTGACTGGGAAAACATCCATGCTAGCGTTAACGCGAGAGTAG
GGAACTGCCAGGCATCAAATAAAACGAAAGGCTCAGTCGGAAGACTGGGCCTTTCGTTTTATCTGTTGTT
TGTCGGTGAACGCTCTCCTGAGTAGGACAAATCCGCCGGGAGCGGATTTGAACGTTGTGAAGCAACGGCC
CGGAGGGTGGCGGGCAGGACGCCCGCCATAAACTGCCAGGCATCAAACTAAGCAGAAGGCCATCCTGACG
GATGGCCTTTTTGCGTTTCTACAAACTCTTCCTGGCTAGCGGTACGCGTATTAATTGCGTTGCGCTCACT
GCCCGCTTTCCAGTCGGGAAACCTGTCGTGCCAGCTGCATTAATGAATCGGCC
